>Addgene plasmid #128182 | pFH53 | addgene full sequence | sequence record 252940 | Addgene NGS Result
TCTGTGAAGACAAGCAAGAATTCAAGCTTGGAGGTCAACATGGTGGAGCACGACACTCTGGTCTACTCCA
AAAATGTCAAAGATACAGTCTCAGAAGATCAAAGGGCTATTGAGACTTTTCAACAAAGGATAATTTCGGG
AAACCTCCTCGGATTCCATTGCCCAGCTATCTGTCACTTCATCGAAAGGACAGTAGAAAAGGAAGGTGGC
TCCTACAAATGCCATCATTGCGATAAAGGAAAGGCTATCATTCAAGATCTCTCTGCCGACAGTGGTCCCA
AAGATGGACCCCCACCCACGAGGAGCATCGTGGAAAAAGAAGAGGTTCCAACCACGTCTACAAAGCAAGT
GGATTGATGTGATAACATGGTGGAGCACGACACTCTGGTCTACTCCAAAAATGTCAAAGATACAGTCTCA
GAAGATCAAAGGGCTATTGAGACTTTTCAACAAAGGATAATTTCGGGAAACCTCCTCGGATTCCATTGCC
CAGCTATCTGTCACTTCATCGAAAGGACAGTAGAAAAGGAAGGTGGCTCCTACAAATGCCATCATTGCGA
TAAAGGAAAGGCTATCATTCAAGATCTCTCTGCCGACAGTGGTCCCAAAGATGGACCCCCACCCACGAGG
AGCATCGTGGAAAAAGAAGAGGTTCCAACCACGTCTACAAAGCAAGTGGATTGATGTGACATCTCCACTG
ACGTAAGGGATGACGCACAATCCCACTATCCTTCGCAAGACCCTTCCTCTATATAAGGAAGTTCATTTCA
TTTGGAGAGGACACGCTCGAGTATAAGAGCTCATTTTTACAACAATTACCAACAACAACAAACAACAAAC
AACATTACAATTACATTTACAATTATCGATACAATGGATAAGAAGTACTCTATCGGACTCGATATCGGAA
CTAACTCTGTGGGATGGGCTGTGATCACCGATGAGTACAAGGTGCCATCTAAGAAGTTCAAGGTTCTCGG
AAACACCGATAGGCACTCTATCAAGAAAAACCTTATCGGTGCTCTCCTCTTCGATTCTGGTGAAACTGCT
GAGGCTACCAGACTCAAGAGAACCGCTAGAAGAAGGTACACCAGAAGAAAGAACAGGATCTGCTACCTCC
AAGAGATCTTCTCTAACGAGATGGCTAAAGTGGATGATTCATTCTTCCACAGGCTCGAAGAGTCATTCCT
CGTGGAAGAAGATAAGAAGCACGAGAGGCACCCTATCTTCGGAAACATCGTTGATGAGGTGGCATACCAC
GAGAAGTACCCTACTATCTACCACCTCAGAAAGAAGCTCGTTGATTCTACTGATAAGGCTGATCTCAGGC
TCATCTACCTCGCTCTCGCTCACATGATCAAGTTCAGAGGACACTTCCTCATCGAGGGTGATCTCAACCC
TGATAACTCTGATGTGGATAAGTTGTTCATCCAGCTCGTGCAGACCTACAACCAGCTTTTCGAAGAGAAC
CCTATCAACGCTTCAGGTGTGGATGCTAAGGCTATCCTCTCTGCTAGGCTCTCTAAGTCAAGAAGGCTTG
AGAACCTCATTGCTCAGCTCCCTGGTGAGAAGAAGAACGGACTTTTCGGAAACTTGATCGCTCTCTCTCT
CGGACTCACCCCTAACTTCAAGTCTAACTTCGATCTCGCTGAGGATGCAAAGCTCCAGCTCTCAAAGGAT
ACCTACGATGATGATCTCGATAACCTCCTCGCTCAGATCGGAGATCAGTACGCTGATTTGTTCCTCGCTG
CTAAGAACCTCTCTGATGCTATCCTCCTCAGTGATATCCTCAGAGTGAACACCGAGATCACCAAGGCTCC
ACTCTCAGCTTCTATGATCAAGAGATACGATGAGCACCACCAGGATCTCACACTTCTCAAGGCTCTTGTT
AGACAGCAGCTCCCAGAGAAGTACAAAGAGATTTTCTTCGATCAGTCTAAGAACGGATACGCTGGTTACA
TCGATGGTGGTGCATCTCAAGAAGAGTTCTACAAGTTCATCAAGCCTATCCTCGAGAAGATGGATGGAAC
CGAGGAACTCCTCGTGAAGCTCAATAGAGAGGATCTTCTCAGAAAGCAGAGGACCTTCGATAACGGATCT
ATCCCTCATCAGATCCACCTCGGAGAGTTGCACGCTATCCTTAGAAGGCAAGAGGATTTCTACCCATTCC
TCAAGGATAACAGGGAAAAGATTGAGAAGATTCTCACCTTCAGAATCCCTTACTACGTGGGACCTCTCGC
TAGAGGAAACTCAAGATTCGCTTGGATGACCAGAAAGTCTGAGGAAACCATCACCCCTTGGAACTTCGAA
GAGGTGGTGGATAAGGGTGCTAGTGCTCAGTCTTTCATCGAGAGGATGACCAACTTCGATAAGAACCTTC
CAAACGAGAAGGTGCTCCCTAAGCACTCTTTGCTCTACGAGTACTTCACCGTGTACAACGAGTTGACCAA
GGTTAAGTACGTGACCGAGGGAATGAGGAAGCCTGCTTTTTTGTCAGGTGAGCAAAAGAAGGCTATCGTT
GATCTCTTGTTCAAGACCAACAGAAAGGTGACCGTGAAGCAGCTCAAAGAGGATTACTTCAAGAAAATCG
AGTGCTTCGATTCAGTTGAGATTTCTGGTGTTGAGGATAGGTTCAACGCATCTCTCGGAACCTACCACGA
TCTCCTCAAGATCATTAAGGATAAGGATTTCTTGGATAACGAGGAAAACGAGGATATCTTGGAGGATATC
GTTCTTACCCTCACCCTCTTTGAAGATAGAGAGATGATTGAAGAAAGGCTCAAGACCTACGCTCATCTCT
TCGATGATAAGGTGATGAAGCAGTTGAAGAGAAGAAGATACACTGGTTGGGGAAGGCTCTCAAGAAAGCT
CATTAACGGAATCAGGGATAAGCAGTCTGGAAAGACAATCCTTGATTTCCTCAAGTCTGATGGATTCGCT
AACAGAAACTTCATGCAGCTCATCCACGATGATTCTCTCACCTTTAAAGAGGATATCCAGAAGGCTCAGG
TTTCAGGACAGGGTGATAGTCTCCATGAGCATATCGCTAACCTCGCTGGATCTCCTGCAATCAAGAAGGG
AATCCTCCAGACTGTGAAGGTTGTGGATGAGTTGGTGAAGGTGATGGGAAGGCATAAGCCTGAGAACATC
GTGATCGAAATGGCTAGAGAGAACCAGACCACTCAGAAGGGACAGAAGAACTCTAGGGAAAGGATGAAGA
GGATCGAGGAAGGTATCAAAGAGCTTGGATCTCAGATCCTCAAAGAGCACCCTGTTGAGAACACTCAGCT
CCAGAATGAGAAGCTCTACCTCTACTACCTCCAGAACGGAAGGGATATGTATGTGGATCAAGAGTTGGAT
ATCAACAGGCTCTCTGATTACGATGTTGATCATATCGTGCCACAGTCATTCTTGAAGGATGATTCTATCG
ATAACAAGGTGCTCACCAGGTCTGATAAGAACAGGGGTAAGAGTGATAACGTGCCAAGTGAAGAGGTTGT
GAAGAAAATGAAGAACTATTGGAGGCAGCTCCTCAACGCTAAGCTCATCACTCAGAGAAAGTTCGATAAC
TTGACTAAGGCTGAGAGGGGAGGACTCTCTGAATTGGATAAGGCAGGATTCATCAAGAGGCAGCTTGTGG
AAACCAGGCAGATCACTAAGCACGTTGCACAGATCCTCGATTCTAGGATGAACACCAAGTACGATGAGAA
CGATAAGTTGATCAGGGAAGTGAAGGTTATCACCCTCAAGTCAAAGCTCGTGTCTGATTTCAGAAAGGAT
TTCCAATTCTACAAGGTGAGGGAAATCAACAACTACCACCACGCTCACGATGCTTACCTTAACGCTGTTG
TTGGAACCGCTCTCATCAAGAAGTATCCTAAGCTCGAGTCAGAGTTCGTGTACGGTGATTACAAGGTGTA
CGATGTGAGGAAGATGATCGCTAAGTCTGAGCAAGAGATCGGAAAGGCTACCGCTAAGTATTTCTTCTAC
TCTAACATCATGAATTTCTTCAAGACCGAGATTACCCTCGCTAACGGTGAGATCAGAAAGAGGCCACTCA
TCGAGACAAACGGTGAAACAGGTGAGATCGTGTGGGATAAGGGAAGGGATTTCGCTACCGTTAGAAAGGT
GCTCTCTATGCCACAGGTGAACATCGTTAAGAAAACCGAGGTGCAGACCGGTGGATTCTCTAAAGAGTCT
ATCCTCCCTAAGAGGAACTCTGATAAGCTCATTGCTAGGAAGAAGGATTGGGACCCTAAGAAATACGGTG
GTTTCGATTCTCCTACCGTGGCTTACTCTGTTCTCGTTGTGGCTAAGGTTGAGAAGGGAAAGAGTAAGAA
GCTCAAGTCTGTTAAGGAACTTCTCGGAATCACTATCATGGAAAGGTCATCTTTCGAGAAGAACCCAATC
GATTTCCTCGAGGCTAAGGGATACAAAGAGGTTAAGAAGGATCTCATCATCAAGCTCCCAAAGTACTCAC
TCTTCGAACTCGAGAACGGTAGAAAGAGGATGCTCGCTTCTGCTGGTGAGCTTCAAAAGGGAAACGAGCT
TGCTCTCCCATCTAAGTACGTTAACTTTCTTTACCTCGCTTCTCACTACGAGAAGTTGAAGGGATCTCCA
GAAGATAACGAGCAGAAGCAACTTTTCGTTGAGCAGCACAAGCACTACTTGGATGAGATCATCGAGCAGA
TCTCTGAGTTCTCTAAAAGGGTGATCCTCGCTGATGCAAACCTCGATAAGGTGTTGTCTGCTTACAACAA
GCACAGAGATAAGCCTATCAGGGAACAGGCAGAGAACATCATCCATCTCTTCACCCTTACCAACCTCGGT
GCTCCTGCTGCTTTCAAGTACTTCGATACAACCATCGATAGGAAGAGATACACCTCTACCAAAGAAGTGC
TCGATGCTACCCTCATCCATCAGTCTATCACTGGACTCTACGAGACTAGGATCGATCTCTCACAGCTCGG
TGGTGATTCAAGGGCTGATCCTAAGAAGAAGAGGAAGGTTTGAGCTTTCCAGGCCTCCCAGCTTTCGTCC
GTATCATCGGTTTCGACAACGTTCGTCAAGTTCAATGCATCAGTTTCATTGCCCACACACCAGAATCCTA
CTAAGTTTGAGTATTATGGCATTGGAAAAGCTGTTTTCTTCTATCATTTGTTCTGCTTGTAATTTACTGT
GTTCTTTCAGTTTTTGTTTTCGGACATCAAAATGCAAATGGATGGATAAGAGTTAATAAATGATATGGTC
CTTTTGTTCATTCTCAAATTATTATTATCTGTTGTTTTTACTTTAATGGGTTGAATTTAAGTAAGAAAGG
AACTAACAGTGTGATATTAAGGTGCAATGTTAGACATATAAAACAGTCTTTCACCTCTCTTTGGTTATGT
CTTGAATTGGTTTGTTTCTTCACTTATCTGTGTAATCAAGTTTACTATGAGTCTATGATCAAGTAATTAT
GCAATCAAGTTAAGTACAGTATAGGCTTGAGCTCCCCGCTACTATTGTCTTCTGCACGAAGTGGTTTAAA
CTATCAGTGTTTGACAGGATATATTGGCGGGTAAACCTAAGAGAAAAGAGCGTTTATTAGAATAATCGGA
TATTTAAAAGGGCGTGAAAAGGTTTATCCGTTCGTCCATTTGTATGTGCATGCCAACCACAGGGTTCCCC
AGATCAGGCGCTGGCTGCTGAACCCCCAGCCGGAACTGACCCCACAAGGCCCTAGCGTTTGCAATGCACC
AGGTCATCATTGACCCAGGCGTGTTCCACCAGGCCGCTGCCTCGCAACTCTTCGCAGGCTTCGCCGACCT
GCTCGCGCCACTTCTTCACGCGGGTGGAATCCGATCCGCACATGAGGCGGAAGGTTTCCAGCTTGAGCGG
GTACGGCTCCCGGTGCGAGCTGAAATAGTCGAACATCCGTCGGGCCGTCGGCGACAGCTTGCGGTACTTC
TCCCATATGAATTTCGTGTAGTGGTCGCCAGCAAACAGCACGACGATTTCCTCGTCGATCAGGACCTGGC
AACGGGACGTTTTCTTGCCACGGTCCAGGACGCGGAAGCGGTGCAGCAGCGACACCGATTCCAGGTGCCC
AACGCGGTCGGACGTGAAGCCCATCGCCGTCGCCTGTAGGCGCGACAGGCATTCCTCGGCCTTCGTGTAA
TACCGGCCATTGATCGACCAGCCCAGGTCCTGGCAAAGCTCGTAGAACGTGAAGGTGATCGGCTCGCCGA
TAGGGGTGCGCTTCGCGTACTCCAACACCTGCTGCCACACCAGTTCGTCATCGTCGGCCCGCAGCTCGAC
GCCGGTGTAGGTGATCTTCACGTCCTTGTTGACGTGGAAAATGACCTTGTTTTGCAGCGCCTCGCGCGGG
ATTTTCTTGTTGCGCGTGGTGAACAGGGCAGAGCGGGCCGTGTCGTTTGGCATCGCTCGCATCGTGTCCG
GCCACGGCGCAATATCGAACAAGGAAAGCTGCATTTCCTTGATCTGCTGCTTCGTGTGTTTCAGCAACGC
GGCCTGCTTGGCCTCGCTGACCTGTTTTGCCAGGTCCTCGCCGGCGGTTTTTCGCTTCTTGGTCGTCATA
GTTCCTCGCGTGTCGATGGTCATCGACTTCGCCAAACCTGCCGCCTCCTGTTCAAGACGACGCGAACGCT
CCACGGCGGCCGATGGCGCGGGCAGGGCAGGGGGAGCCAGTTGCACGCTGTCGCGCTCGATCTTGGCCGT
AGCTTGCTGGACCATCGAGCCGACGGACTGGAAGGTTTCGCGGGGCGCACGCATGACGGTGCGGCTTGCG
ATGGTTTCGGCATCCTCGGCGGAAAACCCCGCGTCGATCAGTTCTTGCCTGTATGCCTTCCGGTCAAACG
TCCGATTCATTCACCCTCCTTGCGGGATTGCCCCGACTCACGCCGGGGCAATGTGCCCTTATTCCTGATT
TGACCCGCCTGGTGCCTTGGTGTCCAGATAATCCACCTTATCGGCAATGAAGTCGGTCCCGTAGACCGTC
TGGCCGTCCTTCTCGTACTTGGTATTCCGAATCTTGCCCTGCACGAATACCAGCGACCCCTTGCCCAAAT
ACTTGCCGTGGGCCTCGGCCTGAGAGCCAAAACACTTGATGCGGAAGAAGTCGGTGCGCTCCTGCTTGTC
GCCGGCATCGTTGCGCCACATCTAGGATCTGCCAGGAACCGTAAAAAGGCCGCGTTGCTGGCGTTTTTCC
ATAGGCTCCGCCCCCCTGACGAGCATCACAAAAATCGACGCTCAAGTCAGAGGTGGCGAAACCCGACAGG
ACTATAAAGATACCAGGCGTTTCCCCCTGGAAGCTCCCTCGTGCGCTCTCCTGTTCCGACCCTGCCGCTT
ACCGGATACCTGTCCGCCTTTCTCCCTTCGGGAAGCGTGGCGCTTTCTCATAGCTCACGCTGTAGGTATC
TCAGTTCGGTGTAGGTCGTTCGCTCCAAGCTGGGCTGTGTGCACGAACCCCCCGTTCAGCCCGACCGCTG
CGCCTTATCCGGTAACTATCGTCTTGAGTCCAACCCGGTAAGACACGACTTATCGCCACTGGCAGCAGCC
ACTGGTAACAGGATTAGCAGAGCGAGGTATGTAGGCGGTGCTACAGAGTTCTTGAAGTGGTGGCCTAACT
ACGGCTACACTAGAAGAACAGTATTTGGTATCTGCGCTCTGCTGAAGCCAGTTACCTTCGGAAAAAGAGT
TGGTAGCTCTTGATCCGGCAAACAAACCACCGCTGGTAGCGGTGGTTTTTTTGTTTGCAAGCAGCAGATT
ACGCGCAGAAAAAAAGGATCTCAAGAAGATCCTTTGATCTTTTCTACGGGGTCTGACGCTCAGTGGAACG
AAAACTCACGTTAAGGGATTTTGGTCATGAGATTATCAAAAAGGATCTTCACCTAGATCCTTTTAAATTA
AAAATGAAGTTTTAAATCAATCTAAAGTATATATGAGTAAACTTGGTCTGACAGTTACCAATGCTTAATC
AGTGAGGCACCTATCTCAGCGATCTGTCTATTTCGTTCATCCATAGTTGCCTGACTCCCCGTCGTGTAGA
TAACTACGATACGGGAGGGCTTACCATCTGGCCCCAGTGCTGCAATGATACCGCGAGAACCACGCTCACC
GGCTCCAGATTTATCAGCAATAAACCAGCCAGCCGGAAGGGCCGAGCGCAGAAGTGGTCCTGCAACTTTA
TCCGCCTCCATCCAGTCTATTAATTGTTGCCGGGAAGCTAGAGTAAGTAGTTCGCCAGTTAATAGTTTGC
GCAACGTTGTTGCCATTGCTACAGGCATCGTGGTGTCACGCTCGTCGTTTGGTATGGCTTCATTCAGCTC
CGGTTCCCAACGATCAAGGCGAGTTACATGATCCCCCATGTTGTGCAAAAAAGCGGTTAGCTCCTTCGGT
CCTCCGATCGTTGTCAGAAGTAAGTTGGCCGCAGTGTTATCACTCATGGTTATGGCAGCACTGCATAATT
CTCTTACTGTCATGCCATCCGTAAGATGCTTTTCTGTGACTGGTGAGTACTCAACCAAGTCATTCTGAGA
ATAGTGTATGCGGCGACCGAGTTGCTCTTGCCCGGCGTCAATACGGGATAATACCGCGCCACATAGCAGA
ACTTTAAAAGTGCTCATCATTGGAAAACGTTCTTCGGGGCGAAAACTCTCAAGGATCTTACCGCTGTTGA
GATCCAGTTCGATGTAACCCACTCGTGCACCCAACTGATCTTCAGCATCTTTTACTTTCACCAGCGTTTC
TGGGTGAGCAAAAACAGGAAGGCAAAATGCCGCAAAAAAGGGAATAAGGGCGACACGGAAATGTTGAATA
CTCATACTCTTCCTTTTTCAATATTATTGAAGCATTTATCAAGGTTATTGTCTCATGAGCGGATACATAT
TTGAATGTATTTAGAAAAATAAACAAATAGGGGTTCCGCGCACGAATTGGCCAGCGCTGCCATTTTTGGG
GTGAGGCCGTTCGCGGCCGAGGGGCGCAGCCCCTGGGGGGATGGGAGGCCCGCGTTAGCGGGCCGGGAGG
GTTCGAGAAGGGGGGGCACCCCCCTTCGGCGTGCGCGGTCACGCGCACAGGGCGCAGCCCTGGTTAAAAA
CAAGGTTTATAAATATTGGTTTAAAAGCAGGTTAAAAGACAGGTTAGCGGTGGCCGAAAAACGGGCGGAA
ACCCTTGCAAATGCTGGATTTTCTGCCTGTGGACAGCCCCTCAAATGTCAATAGGTGCGCCCCTCATCTG
TCAGCACTCTGCCCCTCAAGTGTCAAGGATCGCGCCCCTCATCTGTCAGTAGTCGCGCCCCTCAAGTGTC
AATACCGCAGGGCACTTATCCCCAGGCTTGTCCACATCATCTGTGGGAAACTCGCGTAAAATCAGGCGTT
TTCGCCGATTTGCGAGGCTGGCCAGCTCCACGTCGCCGGCCGAAATCGAGCCTGCCCCTCATCTGTCAAC
GCCGCGCCGGGTGAGTCGGCCCCTCAAGTGTCAACGTCCGCCCCTCATCTGTCAGTGAGGGCCAAGTTTT
CCGCGAGGTATCCACAACGCCGGCGGCCGCGGTGTCTCGCACACGGCTTCGACGGCGTTTCTGGCGCGTT
TGCAGGGCCATAGACGGCCGCCAGCCCAGCGGCGAGGGCAACCAGCCCGGTGAGCGTCGCAAAGGAGATC
CTGATCTGACTGATGGGCTGCCTGTATCGAGTGGTGATTTTGTGCCGAGCTGCCGGTCGGGGAGCTGTTG
GCTGGCTGGTGGCAGGATATATTGTGGTGTAAACAAATTGACGCTTAGACAACTTAATAACACATTGCGG
ACGTTTTTAATGTACTGGGGTGGATGCAGTGGGCCCCAC
Features (pLannotate 1.2.2; 12 found; start..end, strand, type, name):
    111..787     +  promoter       CaMV 35S promoter (enhanced): cauliflower mosaic virus 35S promoter with a duplicated enhancer region
    812..865     +  misc_feature   TMV Ω: translational enhancer from the tobacco mosaic virus 5'-leader sequence (Gallie et al., 1988)
    874..4977    +  CDS            cas9: CAS9_STRP1 - Also known as csn1 From Streptococcus pyogenes serotype M1.
   4998..5111    +  CDS            RBCS2 (fragment): RBS2_MESCR - Also known as RBCS-2 From Mesembryanthemum crystallinum (Common ice plant) (Cryophytum crystallinum).
   5542..5566    +  misc_feature   RB T-DNA repeat: right border repeat from nopaline C58 T-DNA
   5678..5698    -  CDS            TetR (fragment): tetracycline resistance regulatory protein; tetR
   5725..6870    -  CDS            trfA: TRFA_ECOLX - Experimental evidence at protein level: Swiss-Prot protein existence level 1. Also involved in plasmid copy number control, promoting intermolecular coupling of protein bound iterons at oriV, which inhibits replication initiation. From Escherichia coli.
   7206..7794    -  rep_origin     ori: high-copy-number ColE1/pMB1/pBR322/pUC origin of replication
   7965..8825    -  CDS            AmpR: β-lactamase; bla; confers resistance to ampicillin, carbenicillin, and related antibiotics
   8826..8930    -  promoter       AmpR promoter: bla
   9017..9648    -  rep_origin     oriV: incP origin of replication
   9740..9764    +  misc_feature   LB T-DNA repeat: left border repeat from nopaline C58 T-DNA
