[The description below was written by a language model from this plasmid's Addgene catalogue record and pLannotate feature annotations shown in this document.]
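Description:
pFH53 is a Level 1 module from a modular (Golden Gate/MoClo-style) cloning toolkit for plant genome editing, built in the pICH47742 acceptor backbone. It carries a complete Cas9 transcription unit intended for expression in plants and for onward assembly with other Level 1 units, such as guide RNA cassettes and selectable markers, into higher-order multigene constructs. The 9.8 kb plasmid is maintained in E. coli under ampicillin selection (β-lactamase with its native promoter) and replicates at high copy from a ColE1/pUC-type origin. It also contains the broad-host-range IncP oriV together with trfA, the replication initiator that acts on oriV, an arrangement that allows maintenance in Agrobacterium. Nopaline-type left and right T-DNA border repeats flank the payload, so the vector has a binary architecture compatible with Agrobacterium-mediated delivery.

The payload is driven by the enhanced cauliflower mosaic virus 35S promoter with a duplicated enhancer region (2x35S), a strong constitutive plant promoter. This is followed by the tobacco mosaic virus Ω leader, which boosts translation. Downstream lies the Streptococcus pyogenes Cas9 coding sequence, recorded as codon optimized for Arabidopsis. The catalogue entry names the terminator as pea3A. The annotation software did not label a terminator as such, but it flagged a short RBCS (Rubisco small subunit) fragment immediately after Cas9, consistent with a terminator region derived from an rbcS gene. No nuclear localization signals, epitope tags or plant selectable markers are annotated, and the record does not say whether Cas9 carries any. The construct serves as a ready-made Cas9 expression part for assembling CRISPR/Cas9 editing vectors for plants.
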