Addgene plasmid #128182: pFH53
Purpose: Level1 2x35Sp::SpCas9 (Arabidopsis codon optimized):pea3At
Depositing lab: Vladimir Nekrasov. Depositing organization: Rothamsted Research. Publication: A modular cloning toolkit for genome editing in plants. Hahn F, Korolev A, Sanjurjo Loures L, Nekrasov V. BMC Plant Biol. 2020 Apr 23;20(1):179. doi: 10.1186/s12870-020-02388-2. PubMed 32326901.
Backbone
  Vector backbone: pICH47742
  Vector type: Plant Expression, CRISPR, Synthetic Biology
Growth in bacteria
  Bacterial resistance: Ampicillin, 100 μg/mL
  Growth temperature: 37°C
  Growth strain: DH5alpha
  Copy number: High Copy
Gene/Insert
  Gene/Insert name: 2x35Sp::SpCas9 (Arabidopsis codon optimized):pea3At
  Species: Synthetic
Terms and licenses: Academic/Nonprofit Terms; Industry Terms: Not Available to Industry
How to cite: pFH53 was a gift from Vladimir Nekrasov (Addgene plasmid # 128182 ; http://n2t.net/addgene:128182 ; RRID:Addgene_128182)
